>Addgene plasmid #193843 | SpCas9-TadCBEd-ivt-template | addgene full sequence | sequence record 379994 | Addgene NGS Result
TGTACGGGCCAGATATACGCGTTGACATTGATTATTGACTAGTTATTAATAGTAATCAATTACGGGGTCA
TTAGTTCATAGCCCATATATGGAGTTCCGCGTTACATAACTTACGGTAAATGGCCCGCCTGGCTGACCGC
CCAACGACCCCCGCCCATTGACGTCAATAATGACGTATGTTCCCATAGTAACGCCAATAGGGACTTTCCA
TTGACGTCAATGGGTGGAGTATTTACGGTAAACTGCCCACTTGGCAGTACATCAAGTGTATCATATGCCA
AGTACGCCCCCTATTGACGTCAATGACGGTAAATGGCCCGCCTGGCATTATGCCCAGTACATGACCTTAT
GGGACTTTCCTACTTGGCAGTACATCTACGTATTAGTCATCGCTATTACCATGGTGATGCGGTTTTGGCA
GTACATCAATGGGCGTGGATAGCGGTTTGACTCACGGGGATTTCCAAGTCTCCACCCCATTGACGTCAAT
GGGAGTTTGTTTTGGCACCAAAATCAACGGGACTTTCCAAAATGTCGTAACAACTCCGCCCCATTGACGC
AAATGGGCGGTAGGCGTGTACGGTGGGAGGTCTATATAAGCAGAGCTGGTTTAGTGAACCGTCAGATCTC
GAGCTCGGTACCTAATACGACACACTATAAGGAAATAAGAGAGAAAAGAAGAGTAAGAAGAAATATAAGA
GCCACCATGAAACGGACAGCCGACGGAAGCGAGTTCGAGTCACCAAAGAAGAAGCGGAAAGTCAGTTCTG
AGGTGGAGTTTTCCCACGAGTACTGGATGAGACATGCCCTGACCCTGGCCAAGAGGGCACGGGATGAGAG
GAAGGCGCCTGTGGGAGCCGTGCTGGTGCTGAACAATAGAGTGATCGGCGAGGGCTGGAACAGAGCCATC
GGCCTGCACGACCCAACAGCCCATGCCGAAATTATAGCCCTGAGACAGGGCGGCCTGGTCATGCAGAACT
ACAGACTGATTGACGCCACCCTGTACGTGACATTCGAGCCTTGCGTGATGTGCGCCGGCGCCATGATCAA
CTCTAGGATCGGCCGCGTGGTGTTTGGCGTGAGGAACTCAAAAAGAGGCGCCGCAGGCTCCCTGATGAAC
GTGCTGAACTACCCCGGAATGAATCACCGCGTCGAAATTACCGAGGGAATCCTGGCAGATGAATGTGCCG
CCCTGCTGTGCGATTTCTATCGGATGCCTAGACAGGTGTTCAATGCTCAGAAGAAGGCCCAGAGCTCCAT
CAACTCTGGCGGATCTAGCGGAGGATCCTCTGGCAGCGAGACACCAGGAACAAGCGAGTCAGCAACACCA
GAGAGCAGTGGCGGCAGCAGCGGCGGCAGCGACAAGAAGTACAGCATCGGCCTGGCCATCGGCACCAACT
CTGTGGGCTGGGCCGTGATCACCGACGAGTACAAGGTGCCCAGCAAGAAATTCAAGGTGCTGGGCAACAC
CGACCGGCACAGCATCAAGAAGAACCTGATCGGAGCCCTGCTGTTCGACAGCGGCGAAACAGCCGAGGCC
ACCCGGCTGAAGAGAACCGCCAGAAGAAGATACACCAGACGGAAGAACCGGATCTGCTATCTGCAAGAGA
TCTTCAGCAACGAGATGGCCAAGGTGGACGACAGCTTCTTCCACAGACTGGAAGAGTCCTTCCTGGTGGA
AGAGGATAAGAAGCACGAGCGGCACCCCATCTTCGGCAACATCGTGGACGAGGTGGCCTACCACGAGAAG
TACCCCACCATCTACCACCTGAGAAAGAAACTGGTGGACAGCACCGACAAGGCCGACCTGCGGCTGATCT
ATCTGGCCCTGGCCCACATGATCAAGTTCCGGGGCCACTTCCTGATCGAGGGCGACCTGAACCCCGACAA
CAGCGACGTGGACAAGCTGTTCATCCAGCTGGTGCAGACCTACAACCAGCTGTTCGAGGAAAACCCCATC
AACGCCAGCGGCGTGGACGCCAAGGCCATCCTGTCTGCCAGACTGAGCAAGAGCAGACGGCTGGAAAATC
TGATCGCCCAGCTGCCCGGCGAGAAGAAGAATGGCCTGTTCGGAAACCTGATTGCCCTGAGCCTGGGCCT
GACCCCCAACTTCAAGAGCAACTTCGACCTGGCCGAGGATGCCAAACTGCAGCTGAGCAAGGACACCTAC
GACGACGACCTGGACAACCTGCTGGCCCAGATCGGCGACCAGTACGCCGACCTGTTTCTGGCCGCCAAGA
ACCTGTCCGACGCCATCCTGCTGAGCGACATCCTGAGAGTGAACACCGAGATCACCAAGGCCCCCCTGAG
CGCCTCTATGATCAAGAGATACGACGAGCACCACCAGGACCTGACCCTGCTGAAAGCTCTCGTGCGGCAG
CAGCTGCCTGAGAAGTACAAAGAGATTTTCTTCGACCAGAGCAAGAACGGCTACGCCGGCTACATTGACG
GCGGAGCCAGCCAGGAAGAGTTCTACAAGTTCATCAAGCCCATCCTGGAAAAGATGGACGGCACCGAGGA
ACTGCTCGTGAAGCTGAACAGAGAGGACCTGCTGCGGAAGCAGCGGACCTTCGACAACGGCAGCATCCCC
CACCAGATCCACCTGGGAGAGCTGCACGCCATTCTGCGGCGGCAGGAAGATTTTTACCCATTCCTGAAGG
ACAACCGGGAAAAGATCGAGAAGATCCTGACCTTCCGCATCCCCTACTACGTGGGCCCTCTGGCCAGGGG
AAACAGCAGATTCGCCTGGATGACCAGAAAGAGCGAGGAAACCATCACCCCCTGGAACTTCGAGGAAGTG
GTGGACAAGGGCGCTTCCGCCCAGAGCTTCATCGAGCGGATGACCAACTTCGATAAGAACCTGCCCAACG
AGAAGGTGCTGCCCAAGCACAGCCTGCTGTACGAGTACTTCACCGTGTATAACGAGCTGACCAAAGTGAA
ATACGTGACCGAGGGAATGAGAAAGCCCGCCTTCCTGAGCGGCGAGCAGAAAAAGGCCATCGTGGACCTG
CTGTTCAAGACCAACCGGAAAGTGACCGTGAAGCAGCTGAAAGAGGACTACTTCAAGAAAATCGAGTGCT
TCGACTCCGTGGAAATCTCCGGCGTGGAAGATCGGTTCAACGCCTCCCTGGGCACATACCACGATCTGCT
GAAAATTATCAAGGACAAGGACTTCCTGGACAATGAGGAAAACGAGGACATTCTGGAAGATATCGTGCTG
ACCCTGACACTGTTTGAGGACAGAGAGATGATCGAGGAACGGCTGAAAACCTATGCCCACCTGTTCGACG
ACAAAGTGATGAAGCAGCTGAAGCGGCGGAGATACACCGGCTGGGGCAGGCTGAGCCGGAAGCTGATCAA
CGGCATCCGGGACAAGCAGTCCGGCAAGACAATCCTGGATTTCCTGAAGTCCGACGGCTTCGCCAACAGA
AACTTCATGCAGCTGATCCACGACGACAGCCTGACCTTTAAAGAGGACATCCAGAAAGCCCAGGTGTCCG
GCCAGGGCGATAGCCTGCACGAGCACATTGCCAATCTGGCCGGCAGCCCCGCCATTAAGAAGGGCATCCT
GCAGACAGTGAAGGTGGTGGACGAGCTCGTGAAAGTGATGGGCCGGCACAAGCCCGAGAACATCGTGATC
GAAATGGCCAGAGAGAACCAGACCACCCAGAAGGGACAGAAGAACAGCCGCGAGAGAATGAAGCGGATCG
AAGAGGGCATCAAAGAGCTGGGCAGCCAGATCCTGAAAGAACACCCCGTGGAAAACACCCAGCTGCAGAA
CGAGAAGCTGTACCTGTACTACCTGCAGAATGGGCGGGATATGTACGTGGACCAGGAACTGGACATCAAC
CGGCTGTCCGACTACGATGTGGACCATATCGTGCCTCAGAGCTTTCTGAAGGACGACTCCATCGACAACA
AGGTGCTGACCAGAAGCGACAAGAACCGGGGCAAGAGCGACAACGTGCCCTCCGAAGAGGTCGTGAAGAA
GATGAAGAACTACTGGCGGCAGCTGCTGAACGCCAAGCTGATTACCCAGAGAAAGTTCGACAATCTGACC
AAGGCCGAGAGAGGCGGCCTGAGCGAACTGGATAAGGCCGGCTTCATCAAGAGACAGCTGGTGGAAACCC
GGCAGATCACAAAGCACGTGGCACAGATCCTGGACTCCCGGATGAACACTAAGTACGACGAGAATGACAA
GCTGATCCGGGAAGTGAAAGTGATCACCCTGAAGTCCAAGCTGGTGTCCGATTTCCGGAAGGATTTCCAG
TTTTACAAAGTGCGCGAGATCAACAACTACCACCACGCCCACGACGCCTACCTGAACGCCGTCGTGGGAA
CCGCCCTGATCAAAAAGTACCCTAAGCTGGAAAGCGAGTTCGTGTACGGCGACTACAAGGTGTACGACGT
GCGGAAGATGATCGCCAAGAGCGAGCAGGAAATCGGCAAGGCTACCGCCAAGTACTTCTTCTACAGCAAC
ATCATGAACTTTTTCAAGACCGAGATTACCCTGGCCAACGGCGAGATCCGGAAGCGGCCTCTGATCGAGA
CAAACGGCGAAACCGGGGAGATCGTGTGGGATAAGGGCCGGGATTTTGCCACCGTGCGGAAAGTGCTGAG
CATGCCCCAAGTGAATATCGTGAAAAAGACCGAGGTGCAGACAGGCGGCTTCAGCAAAGAGTCTATCCTG
CCCAAGAGGAACAGCGATAAGCTGATCGCCAGAAAGAAGGACTGGGACCCTAAGAAGTACGGCGGCTTCG
ACAGCCCCACCGTGGCCTATTCTGTGCTGGTGGTGGCCAAAGTGGAAAAGGGCAAGTCCAAGAAACTGAA
GAGTGTGAAAGAGCTGCTGGGGATCACCATCATGGAAAGAAGCAGCTTCGAGAAGAATCCCATCGACTTT
CTGGAAGCCAAGGGCTACAAAGAAGTGAAAAAGGACCTGATCATCAAGCTGCCTAAGTACTCCCTGTTCG
AGCTGGAAAACGGCCGGAAGAGAATGCTGGCCTCTGCCGGCGAACTGCAGAAGGGAAACGAACTGGCCCT
GCCCTCCAAATATGTGAACTTCCTGTACCTGGCCAGCCACTATGAGAAGCTGAAGGGCTCCCCCGAGGAT
AATGAGCAGAAACAGCTGTTTGTGGAACAGCACAAGCACTACCTGGACGAGATCATCGAGCAGATCAGCG
AGTTCTCCAAGAGAGTGATCCTGGCCGACGCTAATCTGGACAAAGTGCTGTCCGCCTACAACAAGCACCG
GGATAAGCCCATCAGAGAGCAGGCCGAGAATATCATCCACCTGTTTACCCTGACCAATCTGGGAGCCCCT
GCCGCCTTCAAGTACTTTGACACCACCATCGACCGGAAGAGGTACACCAGCACCAAAGAGGTGCTGGACG
CCACCCTGATCCACCAGAGCATCACCGGCCTGTACGAGACACGGATCGACCTGTCTCAGCTGGGAGGTGA
CAGCGGCGGGAGCGGCGGGAGCGGGGGGAGCACTAATCTGAGCGACATCATTGAGAAGGAGACTGGGAAA
CAGCTGGTCATTCAGGAGTCCATCCTGATGCTGCCTGAGGAGGTGGAGGAAGTGATCGGCAACAAGCCAG
AGTCTGACATCCTGGTGCACACCGCCTACGACGAGTCCACAGATGAGAATGTGATGCTGCTGACCTCTGA
CGCCCCCGAGTATAAGCCTTGGGCCCTGGTCATCCAGGATTCTAACGGCGAGAATAAGATCAAGATGCTG
AGCGGAGGATCCGGAGGATCTGGAGGCAGCACCAACCTGTCTGACATCATCGAGAAGGAGACAGGCAAGC
AGCTGGTCATCCAGGAGAGCATCCTGATGCTGCCCGAAGAAGTCGAAGAAGTGATCGGAAACAAGCCTGA
GAGCGATATCCTGGTCCATACCGCCTACGACGAGAGTACCGACGAAAATGTGATGCTGCTGACATCCGAC
GCCCCAGAGTATAAGCCCTGGGCTCTGGTCATCCAGGATTCCAACGGAGAGAACAAAATCAAAATGCTGT
CTGGCGGCTCAAAAAGAACCGCCGACGGCAGCGAATTCGAGCCCAAGAAGAAGAGGAAAGTCTAATTAAT
TAAGCTGCCTTCTGCGGGGCTTGCCTTCTGGCCATGCCCTTCTTCTCTCCCTTGCACCTGTACCTCTTGG
TCTTTGAATAAAGCCTGAGTAGGAAGCGACTGTGCCTTCTAGTTGCCAGCCATCTGTTGTTTGCCCCTCC
CCCGTGCCTTCCTTGACCCTGGAAGGTGCCACTCCCACTGTCCTTTCCTAATAAAATGAGAAAATTGCAT
CGCATTGTCTGAGTAGGTGTCATTCTATTCTGGGGGGTGGGGTGGGGCAGGACAGCAAGGGGGAGGATTG
GGAAGACAATAGCAGGCATGCTGGGGATGCGGTGGGCTCTATGGCTTCTGAGGCGGAAAGAACCAGCTGG
GGCTCGATACCGTCGACCTCTAGCTAGAGCTTGGCGTAATCATGGTCATAGCTGTTTCCTGTGTGAAATT
GTTATCCGCTCACAATTCCACACAACATACGAGCCGGAAGCATAAAGTGTAAAGCCTAGGGTGCCTAATG
AGTGAGCTAACTCACATTAATTGCGTTGCGCTCACTGCCCGCTTTCCAGTCGGGAAACCTGTCGTGCCAG
CTGCATTAATGAATCGGCCAACGCGCGGGGAGAGGCGGTTTGCGTATTGGGCGCTCTTCCGCTTCCTCGC
TCACTGACTCGCTGCGCTCGGTCGTTCGGCTGCGGCGAGCGGTATCAGCTCACTCAAAGGCGGTAATACG
GTTATCCACAGAATCAGGGGATAACGCAGGAAAGAACATGTGAGCAAAAGGCCAGCAAAAGGCCAGGAAC
CGTAAAAAGGCCGCGTTGCTGGCGTTTTTCCATAGGCTCCGCCCCCCTGACGAGCATCACAAAAATCGAC
GCTCAAGTCAGAGGTGGCGAAACCCGACAGGACTATAAAGATACCAGGCGTTTCCCCCTGGAAGCTCCCT
CGTGCGCTCTCCTGTTCCGACCCTGCCGCTTACCGGATACCTGTCCGCCTTTCTCCCTTCGGGAAGCGTG
GCGCTTTCTCATAGCTCACGCTGTAGGTATCTCAGTTCGGTGTAGGTCGTTCGCTCCAAGCTGGGCTGTG
TGCACGAACCCCCCGTTCAGCCCGACCGCTGCGCCTTATCCGGTAACTATCGTCTTGAGTCCAACCCGGT
AAGACACGACTTATCGCCACTGGCAGCAGCCACTGGTAACAGGATTAGCAGAGCGAGGTATGTAGGCGGT
GCTACAGAGTTCTTGAAGTGGTGGCCTAACTACGGCTACACTAGAAGAACAGTATTTGGTATCTGCGCTC
TGCTGAAGCCAGTTACCTTCGGAAAAAGAGTTGGTAGCTCTTGATCCGGCAAACAAACCACCGCTGGTAG
CGGTGGTTTTTTTGTTTGCAAGCAGCAGATTACGCGCAGAAAAAAAGGATCTCAAGAAGATCCTTTGATC
TTTTCTACGGGGTCTGACACTCAGTGGAACGAAAACTCACGTTAAGGGATTTTGGTCATGAGATTATCAA
AAAGGATCTTCACCTAGATCCTTTTAAATTAAAAATGAAGTTTTAAATCAATCTAAAGTATATATGAGTA
AACTTGGTCTGACAGTTACCAATGCTTAATCAGTGAGGCACCTATCTCAGCGATCTGTCTATTTCGTTCA
TCCATAGTTGCCTGACTCCCCGTCGTGTAGATAACTACGATACGGGAGGGCTTACCATCTGGCCCCAGTG
CTGCAATGATACCGCGAGACCCACGCTCACCGGCTCCAGATTTATCAGCAATAAACCAGCCAGCCGGAAG
GGCCGAGCGCAGAAGTGGTCCTGCAACTTTATCCGCCTCCATCCAGTCTATTAATTGTTGCCGGGAAGCT
AGAGTAAGTAGTTCGCCAGTTAATAGTTTGCGCAACGTTGTTGCCATTGCTACAGGCATCGTGGTGTCAC
GCTCGTCGTTTGGTATGGCTTCATTCAGCTCCGGTTCCCAACGATCAAGGCGAGTTACATGATCCCCCAT
GTTGTGCAAAAAAGCGGTTAGCTCCTTCGGTCCTCCGATCGTTGTCAGAAGTAAGTTGGCCGCAGTGTTA
TCACTCATGGTTATGGCAGCACTGCATAATTCTCTTACTGTCATGCCATCCGTAAGATGCTTTTCTGTGA
CTGGTGAGTACTCAACCAAGTCATTCTGAGAATAGTGTATGCGGCGACCGAGTTGCTCTTGCCCGGCGTC
AATACGGGATAATACCGCGCCACATAGCAGAACTTTAAAAGTGCTCATCATTGGAAAACGTTCTTCGGGG
CGAAAACTCTCAAGGATCTTACCGCTGTTGAGATCCAGTTCGATGTAACCCACTCGTGCACCCAACTGAT
CTTCAGCATCTTTTACTTTCACCAGCGTTTCTGGGTGAGCAAAAACAGGAAGGCAAAATGCCGCAAAAAA
GGGAATAAGGGCGACACGGAAATGTTGAATACTCATACTCTTCCTTTTTCAATATTATTGAAGCATTTAT
CAGGGTTATTGTCTCATGAGCGGATACATATTTGAATGTATTTAGAAAAATAAACAAATAGGGGTTCCGC
GCACATTTCCCCGAAAAGTGCCACCTGACGTCGACGGATCGGGAGATCGATCTCCCGATCCCCTAGGGTC
TACTCTCAGTACAATCTGCTCTGATGCCGCATAGTTAAGCCAGTATCTGCTCCCTGCTTGTGTGTTGGAG
GTCGCTGAGTAGTGCGCGAGCAAAATTTAAGCTACAACAAGGCAAGGCTTGACCGACAATTGCATGAAGA
ATCTGCTTAGGGTTAGGCGTTTTGCGCTGCTTCGCGA
Features (pLannotate 1.2.2; 17 found; start..end, strand, type, name):
     24..403     +  enhancer       CMV enhancer: human cytomegalovirus immediate early enhancer
    404..607     +  promoter       CMV promoter: human cytomegalovirus (CMV) immediate early promoter
    767..1258    +  CDS            tadA: TADA_ECOLI - Also known as yfhC. Experimental evidence at protein level: Swiss-Prot protein existence level 1. Catalyzes the deamination of adenosine to inosine at the wobble position 34 of tRNA(Arg2). Essential for cell viability. From Escherichia coli (strain K12).
   1361..2962    +  CDS            dCas9(N): N-terminal portion of catalytically inactive Streptococcus pyogenes dCas9 carrying the D10A mutation (Zetsche et al., 2015)
   2963..5457    +  CDS            Cas9(C) (fragment): C-terminal portion of Streptococcus pyogenes Cas9 (Zetsche et al., 2015)
   5771..6019    +  CDS            UGI: UNGI_BPPB2 - Experimental evidence at protein level: Swiss-Prot protein existence level 1. This protein binds specifically and reversibly to the host uracil-DNA glycosylase, preventing removal of uracil residues from PBS2 DNA by the host uracil-excision repair system. From Bacillus phage PBS2 (Bacteriophage PBS2).
   6190..6414    +  polyA_signal   bGH poly(A) signal: bovine growth hormone polyadenylation signal
   6418..6439    +  promoter       SV40 promoter (fragment): SV40 enhancer and early promoter
   6444..6460    +  misc_feature   MCS (fragment): pBluescript multiple cloning site
   6509..6525    -  protein_bind   lac operator: The lac repressor binds to the lac operator to inhibit transcription in E. coli. This inhibition can be relieved by adding lactose or isopropyl-β-D-thiogalactopyranoside (IPTG). lac repressor encoded by lacI
   6533..6563    -  promoter       lac promoter: promoter for the E. coli lac operon
   6578..6599    -  protein_bind   CAP binding site: CAP binding activates transcription in the presence of cAMP. E. coli catabolite activator protein
   6612..6704    -  CDS            lacI (fragment): lac repressor; lacI; The lac repressor binds to the lac operator to inhibit transcription in E. coli. This inhibition can be relieved by adding lactose or isopropyl-β-D-thiogalactopyranoside (IPTG).
   6887..7475    -  rep_origin     ori: high-copy-number ColE1/pMB1/pBR322/pUC origin of replication
   7646..8506    -  CDS            AmpR: β-lactamase; bla; confers resistance to ampicillin, carbenicillin, and related antibiotics
   8507..8611    -  promoter       AmpR promoter: bla
   8682..8726    -  misc_feature   bom (fragment): basis of mobility region from pBR322
