[The description below was written by a language model from this plasmid's Addgene catalogue record and pLannotate feature annotations shown in this document.]
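Description:
SpCas9-TadCBEd-ivt-template is a bacterial plasmid intended as a DNA template for in vitro transcription of mRNA encoding TadCBEd, a cytosine base editor built on Streptococcus pyogenes Cas9. It sits on a pCMV-type backbone of roughly 8.8 kb and is propagated in E. coli through a high-copy ColE1/pBR322-family origin, with ampicillin selection from a β-lactamase gene under its own promoter. Short remnants of lac regulatory elements, a lacI fragment, an MCS fragment and a partial bom site are also present as backbone carry-over and do not appear to play a role in the construct's function.

The roughly 5.4 kb insert is a single fusion open reading frame. At its N-terminus is a domain annotated as E. coli TadA, the tRNA adenosine deaminase; according to the associated publication title, the TadCBE variants were evolved from an adenine base editor to carry out cytosine deamination in a compact format with low off-target activity. This deaminase is followed by SpCas9, annotated in two contiguous parts, with the D10A mutation in the N-terminal portion. That is consistent with a nickase, although the record does not state the nuclease status explicitly. Downstream lies a uracil glycosylase inhibitor (UGI) from phage PBS2, which blocks uracil excision and so favours retention of the C-to-U edit. The coding region is flanked by the CMV enhancer/promoter upstream and a bGH polyadenylation signal downstream. The feature table does not annotate a phage RNA polymerase promoter (such as T7), nuclear localisation signals or UTRs, so the record does not show how transcription is initiated in vitro. The sequenced record is slightly longer than the catalogued size.
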