Addgene plasmid #193843: SpCas9-TadCBEd-ivt-template
Purpose: Template for in vitro transcription of TadCBEd (with SpCas9)
Depositing lab: David Liu. Depositing organization: Broad Institute. Publication: Evolution of an adenine base editor into a small, efficient cytosine base editor with low off-target activity. Neugebauer ME, Hsu A, Arbab M, Krasnow NA, McElroy AN, Pandey S, Doman JL, Huang TP, Raguram A, Banskota S, Newby GA, Tolar J, Osborn MJ, Liu DR. Nat Biotechnol. 2022 Nov 10. pii: 10.1038/s41587-022-01533-6. doi: 10.1038/s41587-022-01533-6. PubMed 36357719.
Backbone
  Vector backbone: pCMV with a BR322 origin
  Total vector size (bp): 8780
  Vector type: in vitro transcription template
Growth in bacteria
  Bacterial resistance: Ampicillin, 100 μg/mL
  Growth temperature: 37°C
  Growth strain: DH5alpha
  Copy number: High Copy
Gene/Insert
  Gene/Insert name: TadCBEd with SpCas9
  Insert size (bp): 5380
Terms and licenses: Academic/Nonprofit Terms; Industry Terms: Not Available to Industry
How to cite: SpCas9-TadCBEd-ivt-template was a gift from David Liu (Addgene plasmid # 193843 ; http://n2t.net/addgene:193843 ; RRID:Addgene_193843)
